>Addgene plasmid #171318 | pFTK046 | addgene full sequence | sequence record 350878 | Addgene NGS Result
GTGGCTCTTCAGTGGACGAAAGGGCCTCGTGATACGCCTATTTTTATAGGTTAATGTCATGATAATAATG
GTTTCTTAGACGTCAGGTGGCACTTTTCGGGGAAATGTGCGCGGAACCCCTATTTGTTTATTTTTCTAAA
TACATTCAAATATGTATCCGCTCATGAGACAATAACCCTGATAAATGCTTCAATAATATTGAAAAAGGAA
GAGTATGCGCTCACGCAACTGGTCCAGAACCTTGACCGAACGCAGCGGTGGTAACGGCGCAGTGGCGGTT
TTCATGGCTTGTTATGACTGTTTTTTTTTGGGGTACAGTCTATGCCTCGGGCATCCAAGCAGCAAGCGCG
TTACGCCGTGGGTCGATGTTTGATGTTATGGAGCAGCAACGATGTTACGCAGCAGGGCAGTCGCCCTAAA
ACAAAGTTAAACATCATGAGGGAAGCGGTGATCGCCGAAGTATCGACTCAACTATCAGAGGTAGTTGGCG
TCATCGAGCGCCATCTCGAACCGACGTTGCTGGCCGTACATTTGTACGGCTCCGCAGTGGATGGCGGCCT
GAAGCCACACAGCGATATTGATTTGCTGGTTACGGTGACCGTAAGGCTTGATGAAACAACGCGGCGAGCT
TTGATCAACGACCTTTTGGAAACTTCGGCTTCCCCTGGAGAGAGCGAGATTCTCCGCGCTGTAGAAGTCA
CCATTGTTGTGCACGACGACATCATTCCGTGGCGTTATCCAGCTAAGCGCGAACTGCAATTTGGAGAATG
GCAGCGCAATGACATTCTTGCAGGTATCTTCGAGCCAGCCACGATCGACATTGATCTGGCTATCTTGCTG
ACAAAAGCAAGAGAACATAGCGTTGCCTTGGTAGGTCCAGCGGCGGAGGAACTCTTTGATCCGGTTCCTG
AACAGGATCTATTTGAGGCGCTAAATGAAACCTTAACGCTATGGAACTCGCCGCCCGACTGGGCTGGCGA
TGAGCGAAATGTAGTGCTTACGTTGTCCCGCATTTGGTACAGCGCAGTAACCGGCAAAATCGCGCCGAAG
GATGTCGCTGCCGACTGGGCAATGGAGCGCCTGCCGGCCCAGTATCAGCCCGTCATACTTGAAGCTAGAC
AGGCTTATCTTGGACAAGAAGAAGATCGCTTGGCCTCGCGCGCAGATCAGTTGGAAGAATTTGTCCATTA
CGTAAAAGGCGAGATCACCAAGGTAGTCGGCAAATAACTGTCAGACCAAGTTTACTCATATATACTTTAG
ATTGATTTAAAACTTCATTTTTAATTTAAAAGGATCTAGGTGAAGATCCTTTTTGATAATCTCATGACCA
AAATCCCTTAACGTGAGTTTTCGTTCCACTGAGCGTCAGACCCCGTAGAAAAGATCAAAGGATCTTCTTG
AGATCCTTTTTTTCTGCGCGTAATCTGCTGCTTGCAAACAAAAAAACCACCGCTACCAGCGGTGGTTTGT
TTGCCGGATCAAGAGCTACCAACTCTTTTTCCGAAGGTAACTGGCTTCAGCAGAGCGCAGATACCAAATA
CTGTTCTTCTAGTGTAGCCGTAGTTAGGCCACCACTTCAAGAACTCTGTAGCACCGCCTACATACCTCGC
TCTGCTAATCCTGTTACCAGTGGCTGCTGCCAGTGGCGATAAGTCGTGTCTTACCGGGTTGGACTCAAGA
CGATAGTTACCGGATAAGGCGCAGCGGTCGGGCTGAACGGGGGGTTCGTGCACACAGCCCAGCTTGGAGC
GAACGACCTACACCGAACTGAGATACCTACAGCGTGAGCTATGAGAAAGCGCCACGCTTCCCGAAGGGAG
AAAGGCGGACAGGTATCCGGTAAGCGGCAGGGTCGGAACAGGAGAGCGCACGAGGGAGCTTCCAGGGGGA
AACGCCTGGTATCTTTATAGTCCTGTCGGGTTTCGCCACCTCTGACTTGAGCGTCGATTTTTGTGATGCT
CGTCAGGGGGGCGGAGCCTATGGAAAAACGCCAGCAACGCGGCCTTTTTACGGTTCCTGGCCTTTTGCTG
GCCTTTTGCTCACATGTTCTTTCCTGCGTTATCCCCTGATTCTGTGGATAACCGTATTACCGCCTTTGAG
TGAGCTGATACCGCTCGCCGCAGCCGAACGACCGAGCGCAGCGAGTCAGTGAGCGAGGAAGCGGAAGAGC
GCCCAATACGCAAACCGCCTCTCCCCGCGCGTTGGCCGATTCATTAATCACTCTGTGGTCTCAAATGATG
GCCTCCTCCGAGGACGTCATCAAGGAGTTCATGCGCTTCAAGGTGCGCATGGAGGGCTCCGTGAACGGCC
ACGAGTTCGAGATCGAGGGCGAGGGCGAGGGCCGCCCCTACGAGGGCACCCAGACCGCCAAGCTGAAGGT
GACCAAGGGCGGCCCCCTGCCCTTCGCCTGGGACATCCTGTCCCCCCAGTTCCAGTACGGCTCCAAGGTG
TACGTGAAGCACCCCGCCGACATCCCCGACTACAAGAAGCTGTCCTTCCCCGAGGGCTTCAAGTGGGAGC
GCGTGATGAACTTCGAGGACGGCGGCGTGGTGACCGTGACCCAGGACTCCTCCCTGCAGGACGGCTCCTT
CATCTACAAGGTGAAGTTCATCGGCGTGAACTTCCCCTCCGACGGCCCCGTAATGCAGAAGAAAACTATG
GGCTGGGAGGCCTCCACCGAGCGCCTGTACCCCCGCGACGGCGTGCTGAAGGGCGAGATCCACAAGGCCC
TGAAGCTGAAGGACGGCGGCCACTACCTGGTGGAGTTCAAGTCCATCTACATGGCCAAGAAGCCCGTGCA
GCTGCCCGGCTACTACTACGTGGACTCCAAGCTGGACATCACCTCCCACAACGAGGACTACACCATCGTG
GAGCAGTACGAGCGCGCCGAGGGCCGCCACCACCTGTTCCTGTGAGCTTTGAGACCACGAA
Features (pLannotate 1.2.2; 7 found; start..end, strand, type, name):
    110..214     +  promoter       AmpR promoter: bla
    205..285     -  CDS            int (fragment): INT2_ECOLX - Protein inferred from homology: Swiss-Prot protein existence level 3. Putative integrase believed to be involved in the insertion of antibiotic resistance genes into plasmids and transposons. From Escherichia coli.
    373..429     +  CDS            GmR (fragment): gentamycin acetyltransferase; aacC1; confers resistance to gentamycin
    436..1224    +  CDS            aadA: S3AD_ECOLX - Experimental evidence at protein level: Swiss-Prot protein existence level 1. Mediates bacterial resistance to the antibiotics streptomycin and spectinomycin. From Escherichia coli.
   1398..1986    +  rep_origin     ori: high-copy-number ColE1/pMB1/pBR322/pUC origin of replication
   2169..2218    +  CDS            lacI (fragment): lac repressor; lacI; The lac repressor binds to the lac operator to inhibit transcription in E. coli. This inhibition can be relieved by adding lactose or isopropyl-β-D-thiogalactopyranoside (IPTG).
   2238..2912    +  CDS            DsRed-Express: DsRed-Express is a basic (constitutively fluorescent) orange fluorescent protein published in 2002, derived from Discosoma sp.. It is reported to be a rapidly-maturing tetramer with low acid sensitivity.
