[The description below was written by a language model from this plasmid's Addgene catalogue record and pLannotate feature annotations shown in this document.]
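Description:
pFTK046 is a level 0 (LVL0) part plasmid from the Fungal Modular Cloning ToolKit, a synthetic biology collection for building expression constructs for filamentous fungi. It is built on the pICH41308 backbone, a standard MoClo entry vector, and at about 2.9 kb it is little more than a carrier for one standardized part. It is propagated in E. coli from a high-copy ColE1/pUC-type origin. Selection is with spectinomycin, conferred by the aadA adenylyltransferase gene, which sits downstream of an annotated bla-type (AmpR) promoter. The short integrase, gentamicin acetyltransferase and lacI fragments in the feature table are most likely non-functional remnants of the integron-derived resistance cassette and the backbone's construction, not working elements.

The payload is the coding sequence for DsRed.T1, which the annotation identifies as DsRed-Express. This is a rapidly maturing, constitutively fluorescent tetrameric protein derived from Discosoma sp. The catalogue's species field lists fungal sources, but this appears to describe the toolkit as a whole, not the origin of this reporter. No fungal promoter or terminator is annotated around the open reading frame, which fits a coding-sequence part that is not meant to be expressed from this plasmid. In modular cloning systems, such parts are released by Type IIS restriction enzymes and joined with promoter and terminator parts into higher-level transcription units. However, the record does not give the flanking restriction sites or overhangs, and it lists the cloning sites as unknown. The plasmid's expected use is as a source of a red fluorescent reporter module for assembling fungal expression constructs, for example to monitor promoter activity or gene expression in Penicillium, Aspergillus or related hosts.
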