Addgene plasmid #171318: pFTK046
Purpose: Part Plasmid Entry Vector (LVL0) from the Fungal Modular Cloning ToolKit.
Depositing lab: Arnold Driessen. Depositing organization: University of Groningen. Publication: Modular Synthetic Biology Toolkit for Filamentous Fungi. Mozsik L, Pohl C, Meyer V, Bovenberg RAL, Nygard Y, Driessen AJM. ACS Synth Biol. 2021 Nov 2. doi: 10.1021/acssynbio.1c00260. PubMed 34726388.
Backbone
  Vector backbone: pICH41308
  Vector type: Bacterial Expression, Yeast Expression, Synthetic Biology
Growth in bacteria
  Bacterial resistance: Spectinomycin, 50 μg/mL
  Growth temperature: 37°C
  Growth strain: DH5alpha
  Copy number: High Copy
Gene/Insert
  Gene/Insert name: DsRed.T1 fluorescent reporter
  Species: Penicillium, Aspergillus, or other fungal sources
  Mutation: n/a
  Cloning method: Restriction Enzyme; 5′ cloning site Unknown (unknown if destroyed)
Terms and licenses: Academic/Nonprofit Terms; Industry Terms: Not Available to Industry
How to cite: pFTK046 was a gift from Arnold Driessen (Addgene plasmid # 171318 ; http://n2t.net/addgene:171318 ; RRID:Addgene_171318)
